>Addgene plasmid #135826 | D10_Ld_292250 | addgene full sequence | sequence record 274469 | Addgene NGS Result
GACATTGATTATTGACTAGTTATTAATAGTAATCAATTACGGGGTCATTAGTTCATAGCCCATATATGGA
GTTCCGCGTTACATAACTTACGGTAAATGGCCCGCCTGGCTGACCGCCCAACGACCCCCGCCCATTGACG
TCAATAATGACGTATGTTCCCATAGTAACGCCAATAGGGACTTTCCATTGACGTCAATGGGTGGAGTATT
TACGGTAAACTGCCCACTTGGCAGTACATCAAGTGTATCATATGCCAAGTCCGCCCCCTATTGACGTCAA
TGACGGTAAATGGCCCGCCTGGCATTATGCCCAGTACATGACCTTACGGGACTTTCCTACTTGGCAGTAC
ATCTACGTATTAGTCATCGCTATTACCATGGTGATGCGGTTTTGGCAGTACACCAATGGGCGTGGATAGC
GGTTTGACTCACGGGGATTTCCAAGTCTCCACCCCATTGACGTCAATGGGAGTTTGTTTTGGCACCAAAA
TCAACGGGACTTTCCAAAATGTCGTAATAACCCCGCCCCGTTGACGCAAATGGGCGGTAGGCGTGTACGG
TGGGAGGTCTATATAAGCAGAGCTCGTTTAGTGAACCGTCAGATCCTCACTCTCTTCCGCATCGCTGTCT
GCGAGGGCCAGCTGTTGGGCTCGCGGTTGAGGACAAACTCTTCGCGGTCTTTCCAGTACTCTTGGATCGG
AAACCCGTCGGCCTCCGAACGGTACTCCGCCACCGAGGGACCTGAGCGAGTCCGCATCGACCGGATCGGA
AAACCTCTCGAGAAAGGCGTCTAACCAGTCACAGTCGCAAGGTAGGCTGAGCACCGTGGCGGGCGGCAGC
GGGTGGCGGTCGGGGTTGTTTCTGGCGGAGGTGCTGCTGATGATGTAATTAAAGTAGGCGGTCTTGAGAC
GGCGGATGGTCGAGGTGAGGTGTGGCAGGCTTGAGATCCAGCTGTTGGGGTGAGTACTCCCTCTCAAAAG
CGGGCATTACTTCTGCGCTAAGATTGTCAGTTTCCAAAAACGAGGAGGATTTGATATTCACCTGGCCCGA
TCTGGCCATACACTTGAGTGACAATGACATCCACTTTGCCTTTCTCTCCACAGGTGTCCACTCCCAGGTC
CAAGTTTGCCACCATGGAGTTTCAGACCCAGGTACTCATGTCCCTGCTGCTCTGCATGTCTGGTGCGGCC
GCCACCTTCTTCGCCTACGTGGACCAGCCCAGCCACTGGGTGTACGACCCTGTGCGGCTGCAGCAGATCG
CCCAGCAGTCTATCGCCACCGCCCACGCCGCCAATGGCGGCAAGGCCACAGCCAAGCAGGTCACAGACGA
GACAATCCGGCTGATCCTGGAAAACTACCCCAAGACCACCCGGTACACCGGCCACTGGCTGTGGAACAAT
GCCGGCGGAGCCATGGGCAGCATGACCGTGCTGCACTGCAGCTTCAGCGAGTACCTGATCATCTTCGGCA
GCAGCGTGGGCACCGAGGGCCACACCGGCAGATACTTTTGGGCCGACGACTTCTTCAACATCCTCGTGGG
CGAGCAGTGGGCCGCTCTGCCCGGCGTGGAAGAGAAAGAGGTGTACAGACCCGGCGACCAGCACATCCTG
CCCAGAGGCAGCGCCAAGCAGTACCGGATGCCCGAGGAATGCTGGGCCCTGGAATACGCCAGAGGCAACA
TCGTGTCCATGCTGTTCTTCGGCTTCGCCGACATGTTCAGCAGCACCCTGGACGTGGTCACCATCTACCA
GACCGTGATGGAAAGCGCCGGCAACATGATCCGGAACACCCTGATGGGCAAGATTGGCGCGCCCGGCAGC
CTGCACCACATCCTGGACGCCCAGAAGATGCTGTGGAACCACAGGGACAGGAACCTGCCTCCTCTGGCCC
CTCTGGGCCCCCACCACCATCACCACCATTGAGTCTAGACACGTGATTAATTAAGGATCCCCCGACCTCG
ACCTCTGGCTAATAAAGGAAATTTATTTTCATTGCAATAGTGTGTTGGAATTTTTTGTGTCTCTCACTCG
GAAGGACATATGGGAGGGCAAATCATTTGGTCGAGATCCCTCGGAGATCTCTAGCTAGAGGATCGATCCC
CGCCCCGGACGAACTAAACCTGACTACGACATCTCTGCCCCTTCTTCGCGGGGCAGTGCATGTAATCCCT
TCAGTTGGTTGGTACAACTTGCCAACTGGGCCCTGTTCCACATGTGACACGGGGGGGGACCAAACACAAA
GGGGTTCTCTGACTGTAGTTGACATCCTTATAAATGGATGTGCACATTTGCCAACACTGAGTGGCTTTCA
TCCTGGAGCAGACTTTGCAGTCTGTGGACTGCAACACAACATTGCCTTTATGTGTAACTCTTGGCTGAAG
CTCTTACACCAATGCTGGGGGACATGTACCTCCCAGGGGCCCAGGAAGACTACGGGAGGCTACACCAACG
TCAATCAGAGGGGCCTGTGTAGCTACCGATAAGCGGACCCTCAAGAGGGCATTAGCAATAGTGTTTATAA
GGCCCCCTTGTTAACCCTAAACGGGTAGCATATGCTTCCCGGGTAGTAGTATATACTATCCAGACTAACC
CTAATTCAATAGCATATGTTACCCAACGGGAAGCATATGCTATCGAATTAGGGTTAGTAAAAGGGTCCTA
AGGAACAGCGATATCTCCCACCCCATGAGCTGTCACGGTTTTATTTACATGGGGTCAGGATTCCACGAGG
GTAGTGAACCATTTTAGTCACAAGGGCAGTGGCTGAAGATCAAGGAGCGGGCAGTGAACTCTCCTGAATC
TTCGCCTGCTTCTTCATTCTCCTTCGTTTAGCTAATAGAATAACTGCTGAGTTGTGAACAGTAAGGTGTA
TGTGAGGTGCTCGAAAACAAGGTTTCAGGTGACGCCCCCAGAATAAAATTTGGACGGGGGGTTCAGTGGT
GGCATTGTGCTATGACACCAATATAACCCTCACAAACCCCTTGGGCAATAAATACTAGTGTAGGAATGAA
ACATTCTGAATATCTTTAACAATAGAAATCCATGGGGTGGGGACAAGCCGTAAAGACTGGATGTCCATCT
CACACGAATTTATGGCTATGGGCAACACATAATCCTAGTGCAATATGATACTGGGGTTATTAAGATGTGT
CCCAGGCAGGGACCAAGACAGGTGAACCATGTTGTTACACTCTATTTGTAACAAGGGGAAAGAGAGTGGA
CGCCGACAGCAGCGGACTCCACTGGTTGTCTCTAACACCCCCGAAAATTAAACGGGGCTCCACGCCAATG
GGGCCCATAAACAAAGACAAGTGGCCACTCTTTTTTTTGAAATTGTGGAGTGGGGGCACGCGTCAGCCCC
CACACGCCGCCCTGCGGTTTTGGACTGTAAAATAAGGGTGTAATAACTTGGCTGATTGTAACCCCGCTAA
CCACTGCGGTCAAACCACTTGCCCACAAAACCACTAATGGCACCCCGGGGAATACCTGCATAAGTAGGTG
GGCGGGCCAAGATAGGGGCGCGATTGCTGCGATCTGGAGGACAAATTACACACACTTGCGCCTGAGCGCC
AAGCACAGGGTTGTTGGTCCTCATATTCACGAGGTCGCTGAGAGCACGGTGGGCTAATGTTGCCATGGGT
AGCATATACTACCCAAATATCTGGATAGCATATGCTATCCTAATCTATATCTGGGTAGCATAGGCTATCC
TAATCTATATCTGGGTAGCATATGCTATCCTAATCTATATCTGGGTAGTATATGCTATCCTAATTTATAT
CTGGGTAGCATAGGCTATCCTAATCTATATCTGGGTAGCATATGCTATCCTAATCTATATCTGGGTAGTA
TATGCTATCCTAATCTGTATCCGGGTAGCATATGCTATCCTAATAGAGATTAGGGTAGTATATGCTATCC
TAATTTATATCTGGGTAGCATATACTACCCAAATATCTGGATAGCATATGCTATCCTAATCTATATCTGG
GTAGCATATGCTATCCTAATCTATATCTGGGTAGCATAGGCTATCCTAATCTATATCTGGGTAGCATATG
CTATCCTAATCTATATCTGGGTAGTATATGCTATCCTAATTTATATCTGGGTAGCATAGGCTATCCTAAT
CTATATCTGGGTAGCATATGCTATCCTAATCTATATCTGGGTAGTATATGCTATCCTAATCTGTATCCGG
GTAGCATATGCTATCCTCATGATAAGCTGTCAAACATGAGAATTTTCTTGAAGACGAAAGGGCCTCGTGA
TACGCCTATTTTTATAGGTTAATGTCATGATAATAATGGTTTCTTAGACGTCAGGTGGCACTTTTCGGGG
AAATGTGCGCGGAACCCCTATTTGTTTATTTTTCTAAATACATTCAAATATGTATCCGCTCATGAGACAA
TAACCCTGATAAATGCTTCAATAATATTGAAAAAGGAAGAGTATGAGTATTCAACATTTCCGTGTCGCCC
TTATTCCCTTTTTTGCGGCATTTTGCCTTCCTGTTTTTGCTCACCCAGAAACGCTGGTGAAAGTAAAAGA
TGCTGAAGATCAGTTGGGTGCACGAGTGGGTTACATCGAACTGGATCTCAACAGCGGTAAGATCCTTGAG
AGTTTTCGCCCCGAAGAACGTTTTCCAATGATGAGCACTTTTAAAGTTCTGCTATGTGGCGCGGTATTAT
CCCGTGTTGACGCCGGGCAAGAGCAACTCGGTCGCCGCATACACTATTCTCAGAATGACTTGGTTGAGTA
CTCACCAGTCACAGAAAAGCATCTTACGGATGGCATGACAGTAAGAGAATTATGCAGTGCTGCCATAACC
ATGAGTGATAACACTGCGGCCAACTTACTTCTGACAACGATCGGAGGACCGAAGGAGCTAACCGCTTTTT
TGCACAACATGGGGGATCATGTAACTCGCCTTGATCGTTGGGAACCGGAGCTGAATGAAGCCATACCAAA
CGACGAGCGTGACACCACGATGCCTGCAGCAATGGCAACAACGTTGCGCAAACTATTAACTGGCGAACTA
CTTACTCTAGCTTCCCGGCAACAATTAATAGACTGGATGGAGGCGGATAAAGTTGCAGGACCACTTCTGC
GCTCGGCCCTTCCGGCTGGCTGGTTTATTGCTGATAAATCTGGAGCCGGTGAGCGTGGGTCTCGCGGTAT
CATTGCAGCACTGGGGCCAGATGGTAAGCCCTCCCGTATCGTAGTTATCTACACGACGGGGAGTCAGGCA
ACTATGGATGAACGAAATAGACAGATCGCTGAGATAGGTGCCTCACTGATTAAGCATTGGTAACTGTCAG
ACCAAGTTTACTCATATATACTTTAGATTGATTTAAAACTTCATTTTTAATTTAAAAGGATCTAGGTGAA
GATCCTTTTTGATAATCTCATGACCAAAATCCCTTAACGTGAGTTTTCGTTCCACTGAGCGTCAGACCCC
GTAGAAAAGATCAAAGGATCTTCTTGAGATCCTTTTTTTCTGCGCGTAATCTGCTGCTTGCAAACAAAAA
AACCACCGCTACCAGCGGTGGTTTGTTTGCCGGATCAAGAGCTACCAACTCTTTTTCCGAAGGTAACTGG
CTTCAGCAGAGCGCAGATACCAAATACTGTTCTTCTAGTGTAGCCGTAGTTAGGCCACCACTTCAAGAAC
TCTGTAGCACCGCCTACATACCTCGCTCTGCTAATCCTGTTACCAGTGGCTGCTGCCAGTGGCGATAAGT
CGTGTCTTACCGGGTTGGACTCAAGACGATAGTTACCGGATAAGGCGCAGCGGTCGGGCTGAACGGGGGG
TTCGTGCACACAGCCCAGCTTGGAGCGAACGACCTACACCGAACTGAGATACCTACAGCGTGAGCTATGA
GAAAGCGCCACGCTTCCCGAAGGGAGAAAGGCGGACAGGTATCCGGTAAGCGGCAGGGTCGGAACAGGAG
AGCGCACGAGGGAGCTTCCAGGGGGAAACGCCTGGTATCTTTATAGTCCTGTCGGGTTTCGCCACCTCTG
ACTTGAGCGTCGATTTTTGTGATGCTCGTCAGGGGGGCGGAGCCTATGGAAAAACGCCAGCAACGCGGCC
TTTTTACGGTTCCTGGCCTTTTGCTGGCCTTTTGCTCACATGTTCTTTCCTGCGTTATCCCCTGATTCTG
TGGATAACCGTATTACCGCCTTTGAGTGAGCTGATACCGCTCGCCGCAGCCGAACGACCGAGCGCAGCGA
GTCAGTGAGCGAGGAAGCGGAAGAGCGCCCAATACGCAAACCGCCTCTCCCCGCGCGTTGGCCGATTCAT
TAATGCAGCTGGCACGACAGGTTTCCCGACTGGAAAGCGGGCAGTGAGCGCAACGCAATTAATGTGAGTT
AGCTCACTCATTAGGCACCCCAGGCTTTACACTTTATGCTTCCGGCTCGTATGTTGTGTGGAATTGTGAG
CGGATAACAATTTCACACAGGAAACAGCTATGACCATGATTACGCCAAGCTCTAGCTAGAGGTCGACCAA
TTCTCATGTTTGACAGCTTATCATCGCAGATCCGGGCAACGTTGTTGCCATTGCTGCAGGCGCAGAACTG
GTAGGTATGGAAGATCTATACATTGAATCAATATTGGCAATTAGCCATATTAGTCATTGGTTATATAGCA
TAAATCAATATTGGCTATTGGCCATTGCATACGTTGTATCTATATCATAATATGTACATTTATATTGGCT
CATGTCCAATATGACCGCCATGTT
Features (pLannotate 1.2.2; 18 found; start..end, strand, type, name):
      1..380     +  enhancer       CMV enhancer: human cytomegalovirus immediate early enhancer
    382..581     +  promoter       CMV promoter: human cytomegalovirus (CMV) immediate early promoter
    649..687     +  misc_feature   Ad SA (fragment): adenovirus major late transcript splice acceptor (Friedrich and Soriano, 1991)
    720..929     -  CDS            PTP (fragment): TERM_ADE02 - Experimental evidence at protein level: Swiss-Prot protein existence level 1. Protein covalently bound to the viral DNA that acts as a primer for viral genomic replication by DNA strand displacement. Assembles on the viral origin of replication in an initiation complex with viral polymerase, DBP, host NFIA and host POU2F1/OCT1. During initiation, the polymerase covalently couples the first dCTP with Ser- 580 of pTP. The terminal protein stimulates the template activity over 20 fold compared to protein-free templates. Neo-synthesized viral genomes are linked to two preterminal prot
    960..1049    +  intron         chimeric intron (fragment): chimera between introns from adenovirus and immunoglobulin heavy chain genes
   1068..1114    +  CDS            IgH signal sequence (fragment): signal sequence from the mouse immunoglobulin heavy chain variable region
   1221..1802    +  CDS            ERG2 (fragment): ERG2_MAGO7 - Protein inferred from homology: Swiss-Prot protein existence level 3. Catalyzes the reaction which results in unsaturation at C-7 in the B ring of sterols. From Magnaporthe oryzae (strain 70-15 / ATCC MYA-4617 / FGSC 8958) (Rice blast fungus) (Pyricularia oryzae).
   1971..2026    +  polyA_signal   β-globin poly(A) signal: rabbit β-globin polyadenylation signal (Gil and Proudfoot, 1987)
   2540..4221    -  rep_origin     oriP (fragment): Epstein-Barr virus oriP replication origin (Yates et al., 2000)
   4348..4452    +  promoter       AmpR promoter: bla
   4453..5313    +  CDS            AmpR: β-lactamase; bla; confers resistance to ampicillin, carbenicillin, and related antibiotics
   5484..6072    +  rep_origin     ori: high-copy-number ColE1/pMB1/pBR322/pUC origin of replication
   6255..6347    +  CDS            lacI (fragment): lac repressor; lacI; The lac repressor binds to the lac operator to inhibit transcription in E. coli. This inhibition can be relieved by adding lactose or isopropyl-β-D-thiogalactopyranoside (IPTG).
   6360..6381    +  protein_bind   CAP binding site: CAP binding activates transcription in the presence of cAMP. E. coli catabolite activator protein
   6396..6426    +  promoter       lac promoter: promoter for the E. coli lac operon
   6434..6450    +  protein_bind   lac operator: The lac repressor binds to the lac operator to inhibit transcription in E. coli. This inhibition can be relieved by adding lactose or isopropyl-β-D-thiogalactopyranoside (IPTG). lac repressor encoded by lacI
   6520..6536    +  promoter       tet promoter (fragment): E. coli promoter for tetracycline efflux protein gene
   6546..6571    -  CDS            bla(M) (fragment): β-lactamase lacking the signal sequence; bla(M); allows cytosolic expression of β-lactamase
