[The description below was written by a language model from this plasmid's Addgene catalogue record and pLannotate feature annotations shown in this document.]
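Description:
D10_Ld_292250 is a mammalian expression plasmid built on the pTT3 backbone for producing a soluble, secreted form of a Leishmania donovani protein ectodomain. It is propagated in E. coli as a high-copy plasmid through a ColE1/pUC-type origin and selected with ampicillin via the β-lactamase gene. The backbone also carries an Epstein-Barr virus oriP fragment, which supports episomal maintenance and enhanced transient expression in mammalian cell lines that supply EBNA1. Short lac regulatory remnants (partial lacI, CAP site, lac promoter and operator) and small tet promoter and bla fragments are cloning-vector leftovers with no evident role in expression.

The expression cassette is driven by the human CMV immediate early enhancer and promoter. It is followed by adenovirus-derived leader and splice elements and a chimeric intron fragment, which typically improve transcript processing; the reverse-strand hit to adenoviral preterminal protein most likely reflects this leader region rather than a real coding sequence. A mouse immunoglobulin heavy chain signal sequence fragment precedes the insert and directs the product into the secretory pathway. The insert is a 612 bp segment of the C-8 sterol isomerase-like protein (LDPBK_292250), which the annotation software recognises by homology to fungal ERG2. According to the catalogue fields, it is fused at its C terminus to a biotinylation sequence and a His tag, although these tags are not annotated in the feature table. A rabbit β-globin polyadenylation signal terminates the transcript.

The tags would allow enzymatic biotinylation for capture on streptavidin and purification by metal affinity. The plasmid belongs to a set of constructs used in a systematic study of L. donovani cell surface and secreted proteins.
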