Addgene plasmid #135826: D10_Ld_292250
Purpose: Expression of Leishmania donovani ectodomain in mammalian cells
Depositing lab: Gavin Wright. Depositing organization: Wellcome Sanger Institute. Publication: Systematic identification of genes encoding cell surface and secreted proteins that are essential for in vitro growth and infection in Leishmania donovani. Roberts AJ, Ong HB, Clare S, Brandt C, Harcourt K, Franssen SU, Cotton JA, Muller-Sienerth N, Wright GJ. PLoS Pathog. 2022 Feb 24;18(2):e1010364. doi: 10.1371/journal.ppat.1010364. eCollection 2022 Feb. PubMed 35202447.
Backbone
  Vector backbone: pTT3
  Backbone manufacturer: Yves Durocher, NRC
  Backbone size w/o insert (bp): 6132
  Vector type: Mammalian Expression
Growth in bacteria
  Bacterial resistance: Ampicillin, 100 μg/mL
  Growth temperature: 37°C
  Growth strain: DH5alpha
  Copy number: High Copy
Gene/Insert
  Gene/Insert name: C-8 sterol isomerase-like protein (alt name: LDPBK_292250)
  Species: Leishmania donovani
  Insert size (bp): 612
  Tag / fusion protein: biotinylation sequence and His tag (C terminal on insert)
  Cloning method: Unknown
Terms and licenses: Academic/Nonprofit Terms; Industry Terms: Not Available to Industry
How to cite: D10_Ld_292250 was a gift from Gavin Wright (Addgene plasmid # 135826 ; http://n2t.net/addgene:135826 ; RRID:Addgene_135826)
